Addgene plasmid #187258: pLL5.0-MRLC-WT-GFP
Purpose: Lentiviral expression of myosin regulatory light chain-WT
Depositing lab: Alpha Yap. Depositing organization: University of Queensland, Institute for Molecular Bioscience. Publication: Snail induces epithelial cell extrusion by regulating RhoA contractile signalling and cell-matrix adhesion. Wee K, Hediyeh-Zadeh S, Duszyc K, Verma S, N Nanavati B, Khare S, Varma A, Daly RJ, Yap AS, Davis MJ, Budnar S. J Cell Sci. 2020 Jul 6;133(13). pii: jcs.235622. doi: 10.1242/jcs.235622. PubMed 32467325.
Backbone
  Vector backbone: pLL5.0
  Backbone size w/o insert (bp): 6850
  Vector type: Lentiviral
Growth in bacteria
  Bacterial resistance: Ampicillin, 100 μg/mL
  Growth temperature: 37°C
  Growth strain: NEB Stable
  Copy number: High Copy
Gene/Insert
  Gene/Insert name: MRLC1 (alt name: MYL9 (a.k.a. LC20, MLC-2C, MLC2, MMIHS4, MRLC1, MYRL2))
  Species: H. sapiens (human)
  Insert size (bp): 1246
  Entrez Gene: MYL9 (a.k.a. LC20, MLC-2C, MLC2, MMIHS4, MRLC1, MYRL2)
  Promoter: 5' LTR
  Tag / fusion protein: EGFP (C terminal on insert)
  Cloning method: Restriction Enzyme; 5′ cloning site BamH1 (not destroyed); 3′ cloning site BsrG1 (not destroyed)
  Sequencing primers: 5′ MRLC WT Fwd Seq Primer; 3′ EGFP Rev Seq Primer
Resource information
  A portion of this plasmid was derived from a plasmid made by: Plasmid made by Kenneth Wee
Terms and licenses: Academic/Nonprofit Terms; Industry Terms: Not Available to Industry
How to cite: pLL5.0-MRLC-WT-GFP was a gift from Alpha Yap (Addgene plasmid # 187258 ; http://n2t.net/addgene:187258 ; RRID:Addgene_187258)
