[The description below was written by a language model from this plasmid's Addgene catalogue record and pLannotate feature annotations shown in this document.]
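Description:
pLL5.0-MRLC-WT-GFP is an HIV-1-based lentiviral transfer plasmid built on the pLL5.0 backbone for expressing wild-type human myosin regulatory light chain (MRLC1, encoded by MYL9) fused at its C terminus to EGFP. The full sequence record is about 8.1 kb. In bacteria it is maintained by a high-copy ColE1/pUC-type origin and selected with ampicillin through the β-lactamase gene.

The viral portion follows a familiar later-generation layout. A CMV enhancer/promoter sits upstream of a truncated HIV-1 5' LTR and drives production of the genomic RNA in packaging cells. It is followed by the Ψ packaging signal with a gag fragment, the Rev response element for Rev-dependent nuclear export, and the cPPT/CTS element that aids nuclear import of the provirus. A mouse U6 RNA polymerase III promoter follows, the position typically used for an shRNA in this vector family, but no hairpin is annotated and the record describes none.

Downstream, the 5' LTR from murine embryonic stem cell virus acts as the internal promoter, which matches the "5' LTR" promoter in the catalogue entry. It drives the MYL9 coding sequence joined to EGFP. This LTR-MYL9-EGFP cassette is flanked by two loxP sites in the same orientation, so Cre recombinase could in principle excise it. A WPRE after the second loxP site enhances transcript stability and expression, and a nef fragment and a truncated HIV-1 LTR close the viral genome.

The stated purpose is lentiviral expression of wild-type MRLC. The GFP fusion allows transduced cells and the localisation of the light chain to be visualised. The associated work concerns RhoA contractile signalling and epithelial cell extrusion.
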