Features (pLannotate 1.2.2; 25 found; start..end, strand, type, name):
     31..83      -  misc_feature   bom (fragment): basis of mobility region from pBR322
    238..617     +  enhancer       CMV enhancer: human cytomegalovirus immediate early enhancer
    618..817     +  promoter       CMV promoter: human cytomegalovirus (CMV) immediate early promoter
    835..1015    +  LTR            5' LTR (truncated): truncated 5' long terminal repeat (LTR) from HIV-1
   1062..1187    +  misc_feature   HIV-1 Ψ: packaging signal of human immunodeficiency virus type 1
   1171..1509    +  CDS            HIV-1 gag (fragment): gag protein from human immunodeficiency virus 1; gag
   1684..1917    +  misc_feature   RRE: The Rev response element (RRE) of HIV-1 allows for Rev-dependent mRNA export from the nucleus to the cytoplasm.
   2294..2394    +  CDS            Rev (fragment): human immunodeficiency virus 1 (HIV-1) Rev protein; rev; enhances nuclear export of unspliced and incompletely spliced viral mRNAs
   2444..2561    +  misc_feature   cPPT/CTS: central polypurine tract and central termination sequence of HIV-1
   2616..2929    +  promoter       U6 promoter: RNA polymerase III promoter for mouse U6 snRNA (Das et al., 1988)
   2942..2969    -  misc_feature   MCS (fragment): pBluescript multiple cloning site
   3004..3037    +  protein_bind   loxP: Cre-mediated recombination occurs in the 8-bp core sequence (GCATACAT). Cre recombinase
   3066..3580    +  LTR            5' LTR: 5' long terminal repeat from murine embryonic stem cell virus
   3580..3618    +  misc_feature   MCS (fragment): multiple cloning site
   3625..4140    +  CDS            MYL9: MYL9_HUMAN - Also known as MLC2, MRLC1, MYRL2. Experimental evidence at protein level: Swiss-Prot protein existence level 1. Myosin regulatory subunit that plays an important role in regulation of both smooth muscle and nonmuscle cell contractile activity via its phosphorylation. Implicated in cytokinesis, receptor capping, and cell locomotion (PubMed:11942626, PubMed:2526655). In myoblasts, may regulate PIEZO1-dependent cortical actomyosin assembly involved in myotube formation (By similarity). From Homo sapiens (Human).
   4156..4875    +  CDS            EGFP: the original enhanced GFP (Yang et al., 1996) mammalian codon-optimized
   4903..4936    +  protein_bind   loxP: Cre-mediated recombination occurs in the 8-bp core sequence (GCATACAT). Cre recombinase
   4969..4992    +  misc_feature   MCS (fragment): pBluescript multiple cloning site
   4992..5578    +  misc_feature   WPRE: woodchuck hepatitis virus posttranscriptional regulatory element
   5579..5598    +  misc_feature   MCS (fragment): pBluescript multiple cloning site
   5600..6100    +  CDS            nef (fragment): NEF_HV1LA - Experimental evidence at protein level: Swiss-Prot protein existence level 1. Extracellular Nef protein targets CD4(+) T-lymphocytes for apoptosis by interacting with CXCR4 surface receptors. From Human immunodeficiency virus type 1 group M subtype B (isolate Lai) (HIV-1).
   6107..6287    +  LTR            5' LTR (truncated): truncated 5' long terminal repeat (LTR) from HIV-1
   6349..6937    -  rep_origin     ori: high-copy-number ColE1/pMB1/pBR322/pUC origin of replication
   7108..7968    -  CDS            AmpR: β-lactamase; bla; confers resistance to ampicillin, carbenicillin, and related antibiotics
   7969..8073    -  promoter       AmpR promoter: bla
>Addgene plasmid #187258 | pLL5.0-MRLC-WT-GFP | addgene full sequence | sequence record 433885 | Addgene NGS Result
GTCGACGGATCGGGAGATCTCCCGATCCCCTATGGTGCACTCTCAGTACAATCTGCTCTGATGCCGCATA
GTTAAGCCAGTATCTGCTCCCTGCTTGTGTGTTGGAGGTCGCTGAGTAGTGCGCGAGCAAAATTTAAGCT
ACAACAAGGCAAGGCTTGACCGACAATTGCATGAAGAATCTGCTTAGGGTTAGGCGTTTTGCGCTGCTTC
GCGATGTACGGGCCAGATATACGCGTTGACATTGATTATTGACTAGTTATTAATAGTAATCAATTACGGG
GTCATTAGTTCATAGCCCATATATGGAGTTCCGCGTTACATAACTTACGGTAAATGGCCCGCCTGGCTGA
CCGCCCAACGACCCCCGCCCATTGACGTCAATAATGACGTATGTTCCCATAGTAACGCCAATAGGGACTT
TCCATTGACGTCAATGGGTGGAGTATTTACGGTAAACTGCCCACTTGGCAGTACATCAAGTGTATCATAT
GCCAAGTACGCCCCCTATTGACGTCAATGACGGTAAATGGCCCGCCTGGCATTATGCCCAGTACATGACC
TTATGGGACTTTCCTACTTGGCAGTACATCTACGTATTAGTCATCGCTATTACCATGGTGATGCGGTTTT
GGCAGTACATCAATGGGCGTGGATAGCGGTTTGACTCACGGGGATTTCCAAGTCTCCACCCCATTGACGT
CAATGGGAGTTTGTTTTGGCACCAAAATCAACGGGACTTTCCAAAATGTCGTAACAACTCCGCCCCATTG
ACGCAAATGGGCGGTAGGCGTGTACGGTGGGAGGTCTATATAAGCAGCGCGTTTTGCCTGTACTGGGTCT
CTCTGGTTAGACCAGATCTGAGCCTGGGAGCTCTCTGGCTAACTAGGGAACCCACTGCTTAAGCCTCAAT
AAAGCTTGCCTTGAGTGCTTCAAGTAGTGTGTGCCCGTCTGTTGTGTGACTCTGGTAACTAGAGATCCCT
CAGACCCTTTTAGTCAGTGTGGAAAATCTCTAGCAGTGGCGCCCGAACAGGGACTTGAAAGCGAAAGGGA
AACCAGAGGAGCTCTCTCGACGCAGGACTCGGCTTGCTGAAGCGCGCACGGCAAGAGGCGAGGGGCGGCG
ACTGGTGAGTACGCCAAAAATTTTGACTAGCGGAGGCTAGAAGGAGAGAGATGGGTGCGAGAGCGTCAGT
ATTAAGCGGGGGAGAATTAGATCGCGATGGGAAAAAATTCGGTTAAGGCCAGGGGGAAAGAAAAAATATA
AATTAAAACATATAGTATGGGCAAGCAGGGAGCTAGAACGATTCGCAGTTAATCCTGGCCTGTTAGAAAC
ATCAGAAGGCTGTAGACAAATACTGGGACAGCTACAACCATCCCTTCAGACAGGATCAGAAGAACTTAGA
TCATTATATAATACAGTAGCAACCCTCTATTGTGTGCATCAAAGGATAGAGATAAAAGACACCAAGGAAG
CTTTAGACAAGATAGAGGAAGAGCAAAACAAAAGTAAGACCACCGCACAGCAAGCGGCCGGCCGCTGATC
TTCAGACCTGGAGGAGGAGATATGAGGGACAATTGGAGAAGTGAATTATATAAATATAAAGTAGTAAAAA
TTGAACCATTAGGAGTAGCACCCACCAAGGCAAAGAGAAGAGTGGTGCAGAGAGAAAAAAGAGCAGTGGG
AATAGGAGCTTTGTTCCTTGGGTTCTTGGGAGCAGCAGGAAGCACTATGGGCGCAGCGTCAATGACGCTG
ACGGTACAGGCCAGACAATTATTGTCTGGTATAGTGCAGCAGCAGAACAATTTGCTGAGGGCTATTGAGG
CGCAACAGCATCTGTTGCAACTCACAGTCTGGGGCATCAAGCAGCTCCAGGCAAGAATCCTGGCTGTGGA
AAGATACCTAAAGGATCAACAGCTCCTGGGGATTTGGGGTTGCTCTGGAAAACTCATTTGCACCACTGCT
GTGCCTTGGAATGCTAGTTGGAGTAATAAATCTCTGGAACAGATTTGGAATCACACGACCTGGATGGAGT
GGGACAGAGAAATTAACAATTACACAAGCTTAATACACTCCTTAATTGAAGAATCGCAAAACCAGCAAGA
AAAGAATGAACAAGAATTATTGGAATTAGATAAATGGGCAAGTTTGTGGAATTGGTTTAACATAACAAAT
TGGCTGTGGTATATAAAATTATTCATAATGATAGTAGGAGGCTTGGTAGGTTTAAGAATAGTTTTTGCTG
TACTTTCTATAGTGAATAGAGTTAGGCAGGGATATTCACCATTATCGTTTCAGACCCACCTCCCAACCCC
GAGGGGACCCGACAGGCCCGAAGGAATAGAAGAAGAAGGTGGAGAGAGAGACAGAGACAGATCCATTCGA
TTAGTGAACGGATCGGCACTGCGTGCGCCAATTCTGCAGACAAATGGCAGTATTCATCCACAATTTTAAA
AGAAAAGGGGGGATTGGGGGGTACAGTGCAGGGGAAAGAATAGTAGACATAATAGCAACAGACATACAAA
CTAAAGAATTACAAAAACAAATTACAAAAATTCAAAATTTTCGGGTTTATTACAGGGACAGCAGAGATCC
AGTTTGGTTAGTACCGCGCTCTAGAGATCCGACGCCGCCATCTCTAGGCCCGCGCCGGCCCCCTCGCACA
GACTTGTGGGAGAAGCTCGGCTACTCCCCTGCCCCGGTTAATTTGCATATAATATTTCCTAGTAACTATA
GAGGCTTAATGTGCGATAAAAGACAGATAATCTGTTCTTTTTAATACTAGCTACATTTTACATGATAGGC
TTGGATTTCTATAAGAGATACAAATACTAAATTATTATTTTAAAAAACAGCACAAAAGGAAACTCACCCT
AACTGTAAAGTAATTGTGTGTTTTGAGACTATAAATATCCCTTGGAGAAAAGCCTTGTTAACGCGCGGTG
ACCCTCGAGGTCGACGGTATCGATAAGCTCGCTTCACGAGATTCCAGCAGGTCGAGGGACCTAATAACTT
CGTATAGCATACATTATACGAAGTTATATTAAGGGTTCCAAGCTTAAGCGGCCGCTGAAAGACCCCACCT
GTAGGTTTGGCAAGCTAGCTTAAGTAACGCCATTTTGCAAGGCATGGAAAATACATAACTGAGAATAGAG
AAGTTCAGATCAAGGTTAGGAACAGAGAGACAGCAGAATATGGGCCAACAAGGATATCTGTGGTAAGCAG
TTCCTGCCCCGGCTCAGGGCCAAGAACAGATGGTCCCCAGATGCGGTCCCGCCCTCAGCAGTTTCTAGAG
AACCATCAGATGTTTCCAGGGTGCCCCAAGGACCTGAAAATGACCCTGTGCCTTATTTGAACTAACCAAT
CAGTTCGCTTCTCGCTTCTGTTCGCGCGCTTCTGCTCCCCGAGCTCAATAAAAGAGCCCACAACCCCTCA
CTCGGCGCGCCAGTCCTCCGATAGACTGCGTCGCCCGGGTACCCGTATTCCCAATAAAGCCTCTTGCTGT
TTGCATCCGAATCGTGGACTCGCTGATCCTTGGGAGGGTCTCCTCAGATTGATTGACTGCCCACCTCGGG
GGTCTTTCATCGAATTCTGCAGTCGACGGTACCGCGGGCCCGGGATCCGCCACCATGTCCAGCAAGCGGG
CCAAAGCCAAGACCACCAAGAAGCGGCCACAGCGGGCCACATCCAATGTCTTCGCAATGTTTGACCAGTC
CCAGATCCAGGAGTTTAAGGAGGCTTTCAACATGATTGACCAGAACCGTGATGGCTTCATTGACAAGGAG
GACCTGCACGACATGCTGGCCTCGCTGGGGAAGAACCCCACAGACGAATACCTGGAGGGCATGATGAGCG
AGGCCCCGGGGCCCATCAACTTCACCATGTTCCTCACCATGTTTGGGGAGAAGCTGAACGGCACGGACCC
CGAGGATGTGATTCGCAACGCCTTTGCCTGCTTCGACGAGGAAGCCTCAGGTTTCATCCATGAGGACCAC
CTCCGGGAGCTGCTCACCACCATGGGTGACCGCTTCACAGATGAGGAAGTGGACGAGATGTACCGGGAGG
CACCCATTGATAAGAAAGGCAACTTCAACTACGTGGAGTTCACCCGCATCCTCAAACATGGCGCCAAGGA
TAAAGACGACCAACCGGTCGCCACCATGGTGAGCAAGGGCGAGGAGCTGTTCACCGGGGTGGTGCCCATC
CTGGTCGAGCTGGACGGCGACGTAAACGGCCACAAGTTCAGCGTGTCCGGCGAGGGCGAGGGCGATGCCA
CCTACGGCAAGCTGACCCTGAAGTTCATCTGCACCACCGGCAAGCTGCCCGTGCCCTGGCCCACCCTCGT
GACCACCCTGACCTACGGCGTGCAGTGCTTCAGCCGCTACCCCGACCACATGAAGCAGCACGACTTCTTC
AAGTCCGCCATGCCCGAAGGCTACGTCCAGGAGCGCACCATCTTCTTCAAGGACGACGGCAACTACAAGA
CCCGCGCCGAGGTGAAGTTCGAGGGCGACACCCTGGTGAACCGCATCGAGCTGAAGGGCATCGACTTCAA
GGAGGACGGCAACATCCTGGGGCACAAGCTGGAGTACAACTACAACAGCCACAACGTCTATATCATGGCC
GACAAGCAGAAGAACGGCATCAAGGTGAACTTCAAGATCCGCCACAACATCGAGGACGGCAGCGTGCAGC
TCGCCGACCACTACCAGCAGAACACCCCCATCGGCGACGGCCCCGTGCTGCTGCCCGACAACCACTACCT
GAGCACCCAGTCCGCCCTGAGCAAAGACCCCAACGAGAAGCGCGATCACATGGTCCTGCTGGAGTTCGTG
ACCGCCGCCGGGATCACTCTCGGCATGGACGAGCTGTACAAGTAACCTGCAGGCAATTCGTCGAGGGACC
TAATAACTTCGTATAGCATACATTATACGAAGTTATACATGTTTAAGGGTTCCGGTTCCACTAGGTACAA
TTCGATATCAAGCTTATCGATAATCAACCTCTGGATTACAAAATTTGTGAAAGATTGACTGGTATTCTTA
ACTATGTTGCTCCTTTTACGCTATGTGGATACGCTGCTTTAATGCCTTTGTATCATGCTATTGCTTCCCG
TATGGCTTTCATTTTCTCCTCCTTGTATAAATCCTGGTTGCTGTCTCTTTATGAGGAGTTGTGGCCCGTT
GTCAGGCAACGTGGCGTGGTGTGCACTGTGTTTGCTGACGCAACCCCCACTGGTTGGGGCATTGCCACCA
CCTGTCAGCTCCTTTCCGGGACTTTCGCTTTCCCCCTCCCTATTGCCACGGCGGAACTCATCGCCGCCTG
CCTTGCCCGCTGCTGGACAGGGGCTCGGCTGTTGGGCACTGACAATTCCGTGGTGTTGTCGGGGAAATCA
TCGTCCTTTCCTTGGCTGCTCGCCTGTGTTGCCACCTGGATTCTGCGCGGGACGTCCTTCTGCTACGTCC
CTTCGGCCCTCAATCCAGCGGACCTTCCTTCCCGGCCTGCTGCCGGCTCTGCGGCCTCTTCCGCGTCTTC
GCCTTCGCCCTCAGACGAGTCGGATCTCCCTTTGGGCCGCCTCCCCGCATCGATACCGTCGACCTCGATC
GAGACCTAGAAAAACATGGAGCAATCACAAGTAGCAATACAGCAGCTACCAATGCTGATTGTGCCTGGCT
AGAAGCACAAGAGGAGGAGGAGGTGGGTTTTCCAGTCACACCTCAGGTACCTTTAAGACCAATGACTTAC
AAGGCAGCTGTAGATCTTAGCCACTTTTTAAAAGAAAAGGGGGGACTGGAAGGGCTAATTCACTCCCAAC
GAAGACAAGATATCCTTGATCTGTGGATCTACCACACACAAGGCTACTTCCCTGATTGGCAGAACTACAC
ACCAGGGCCAGGGATCAGATATCCACTGACCTTTGGATGGTGCTACAAGCTAGTACCAGTTGAGCAAGAG
AAGGTAGAAGAAGCCAATGAAGGAGAGAACACCCGCTTGTTACACCCTGTGAGCCTGCATGGGATGGATG
ACCCGGAGAGAGAAGTATTAGAGTGGAGGTTTGACAGCCGCCTAGCATTTCATCACATGGCCCGAGAGCT
GCATCCGGACTGTACTGGGTCTCTCTGGTTAGACCAGATCTGAGCCTGGGAGCTCTCTGGCTAACTAGGG
AACCCACTGCTTAAGCCTCAATAAAGCTTGCCTTGAGTGCTTCAAGTAGTGTGTGCCCGTCTGTTGTGTG
ACTCTGGTAACTAGAGATCCCTCAGACCCTTTTAGTCAGTGTGGAAAATCTCTAGCAGCATGTGAGCAAA
AGGCCAGCAAAAGGCCAGGAACCGTAAAAAGGCCGCGTTGCTGGCGTTTTTCCATAGGCTCCGCCCCCCT
GACGAGCATCACAAAAATCGACGCTCAAGTCAGAGGTGGCGAAACCCGACAGGACTATAAAGATACCAGG
CGTTTCCCCCTGGAAGCTCCCTCGTGCGCTCTCCTGTTCCGACCCTGCCGCTTACCGGATACCTGTCCGC
CTTTCTCCCTTCGGGAAGCGTGGCGCTTTCTCATAGCTCACGCTGTAGGTATCTCAGTTCGGTGTAGGTC
GTTCGCTCCAAGCTGGGCTGTGTGCACGAACCCCCCGTTCAGCCCGACCGCTGCGCCTTATCCGGTAACT
ATCGTCTTGAGTCCAACCCGGTAAGACACGACTTATCGCCACTGGCAGCAGCCACTGGTAACAGGATTAG
CAGAGCGAGGTATGTAGGCGGTGCTACAGAGTTCTTGAAGTGGTGGCCTAACTACGGCTACACTAGAAGA
ACAGTATTTGGTATCTGCGCTCTGCTGAAGCCAGTTACCTTCGGAAAAAGAGTTGGTAGCTCTTGATCCG
GCAAACAAACCACCGCTGGTAGCGGTGGTTTTTTTGTTTGCAAGCAGCAGATTACGCGCAGAAAAAAAGG
ATCTCAAGAAGATCCTTTGATCTTTTCTACGGGGTCTGACGCTCAGTGGAACGAAAACTCACGTTAAGGG
ATTTTGGTCATGAGATTATCAAAAAGGATCTTCACCTAGATCCTTTTAAATTAAAAATGAAGTTTTAAAT
CAATCTAAAGTATATATGAGTAAACTTGGTCTGACAGTTACCAATGCTTAATCAGTGAGGCACCTATCTC
AGCGATCTGTCTATTTCGTTCATCCATAGTTGCCTGACTCCCCGTCGTGTAGATAACTACGATACGGGAG
GGCTTACCATCTGGCCCCAGTGCTGCAATGATACCGCGAGACCCACGCTCACCGGCTCCAGATTTATCAG
CAATAAACCAGCCAGCCGGAAGGGCCGAGCGCAGAAGTGGTCCTGCAACTTTATCCGCCTCCATCCAGTC
TATTAATTGTTGCCGGGAAGCTAGAGTAAGTAGTTCGCCAGTTAATAGTTTGCGCAACGTTGTTGCCATT
GCTACAGGCATCGTGGTGTCACGCTCGTCGTTTGGTATGGCTTCATTCAGCTCCGGTTCCCAACGATCAA
GGCGAGTTACATGATCCCCCATGTTGTGCAAAAAAGCGGTTAGCTCCTTCGGTCCTCCGATCGTTGTCAG
AAGTAAGTTGGCCGCAGTGTTATCACTCATGGTTATGGCAGCACTGCATAATTCTCTTACTGTCATGCCA
TCCGTAAGATGCTTTTCTGTGACTGGTGAGTACTCAACCAAGTCATTCTGAGAATAGTGTATGCGGCGAC
CGAGTTGCTCTTGCCCGGCGTCAATACGGGATAATACCGCGCCACATAGCAGAACTTTAAAAGTGCTCAT
CATTGGAAAACGTTCTTCGGGGCGAAAACTCTCAAGGATCTTACCGCTGTTGAGATCCAGTTCGATGTAA
CCCACTCGTGCACCCAACTGATCTTCAGCATCTTTTACTTTCACCAGCGTTTCTGGGTGAGCAAAAACAG
GAAGGCAAAATGCCGCAAAAAAGGGAATAAGGGCGACACGGAAATGTTGAATACTCATACTCTTCCTTTT
TCAATATTATTGAAGCATTTATCAGGGTTATTGTCTCATGAGCGGATACATATTTGAATGTATTTAGAAA
AATAAACAAATAGGGGTTCCGCGCACATTTCCCCGAAAAGTGCCACCTGAC
